Addgene plasmid #38946: GLYR1
Purpose: Bacterial expression for structure determination; may not be full ORF
Depositing lab: Nicola Burgess-Brown. Depositing organization: University of Oxford.
Backbone
  Vector backbone: pNIC28-Bsa4
  Backbone manufacturer: SGC
  Vector type: Bacterial Expression
Growth in bacteria
  Bacterial resistance: Kanamycin, 50 μg/mL
  Growth temperature: 37°C
  Growth strain: Mach1
  Copy number: Low Copy
Gene/Insert
  Gene/Insert name: GLYR1 (alt names: N-PAC: cytokine-like nuclear factor n-pac; PDB:2UYY)
  Species: H. sapiens (human)
  Insert size (bp): 976
  GenBank ID: N-PAC: cytokine-like nuclear factor n-pac
  Entrez Gene: GLYR1 (a.k.a. BM045, HIBDL, N-PAC, NP60, NPAC, hNDF)
  Tag / fusion protein: His Tev (N terminal on insert)
  Cloning method: Ligation Independent Cloning
  Sequencing primers: 5′ T7; 3′ T7-term
Terms and licenses: Academic/Nonprofit Terms; Industry Terms: Not Available to Industry
How to cite: GLYR1 was a gift from Nicola Burgess-Brown (Addgene plasmid # 38946 ; http://n2t.net/addgene:38946 ; RRID:Addgene_38946)
