[The description below was written by a language model from this plasmid's Addgene catalogue record.]
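Description:
GLYR1 is a bacterial expression plasmid built on the pNIC28-Bsa4 backbone from the Structural Genomics Consortium, designed to produce recombinant human protein in E. coli for structure determination. It is maintained under kanamycin selection and is listed as low copy. The record does not name the origin of replication or state the promoter explicitly. The use of T7 and T7-terminator sequencing primers does, however, indicate that the insert sits within a T7-type expression cassette, which would normally be driven in a host strain supplying T7 RNA polymerase.

The insert is a 976 bp fragment of human GLYR1, also known as N-PAC, NP60 or cytokine-like nuclear factor n-pac, introduced by ligation-independent cloning. The record cautions that it may not be the full open reading frame. This is common for structural genomics constructs, where boundaries are often trimmed to a well-behaved domain that expresses solubly and crystallises, but the exact residue range is not given. The protein is fused at its N terminus to a histidine tag followed by a TEV protease recognition site, so the product can be captured by immobilised metal affinity chromatography. The tag can then be cleaved off to leave near-native protein.

The alternative names cite a Protein Data Bank entry, suggesting that this construct or a closely related one yielded a deposited structure. Typical uses are protein overexpression and purification for crystallography, biophysical characterisation or biochemical assays of the GLYR1 fragment.
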