>Addgene plasmid #38946 | GLYR1 | depositor partial sequence | sequence record 49004 | GLYR1 sequence 976 bps
ATGCACCATCATCATCATCATTCTTCTGGTGTAGATCTGGGTACCGAGAACCTGTACTTCCAATCCATGG
GCAGCATCACACCCACAGACAAAAAGATAGGATTTTTGGGCCTTGGTCTCATGGGAAGTGGAATCGTCTC
CAACTTGCTAAAAATGGGTCACACAGTGACTGTCTGGAACCGCACTGCAGAGAAATGTGATTTGTTCATC
CAGGAGGGGGCCCGTCTGGGAAGAACCCCCGCTGAAGTCGTCTCAACCTGCGACATCACTTTCGCCTGCG
TGTCGGATCCCAAGGCGGCCAAGGACCTGGTGCTGGGCCCCAGTGGTGTGCTGCAAGGGATCCGCCCTGG
GAAGTGCTACGTGGACATGTCAACAGTGGACGCTGACACCGTCACTGAGCTGGCCCAGGTGATTGTGTCC
AGGGGGGGGCGCTTTCTGGAAGCCCCCGTCTCAGGGAATCAGCAGCTGTCTAATGACGGGATGTTGGTGA
TCTTAGCGGCTGGAGACAGGGGCTTATATGAGGACTGCAGCAGCTGCTTCCAGGCGATGGGGAAGACCTC
CTTCTTCCTAGGTGAAGTGGGCAATGCAGCCAAGATGATGCTGATCGTGAACATGGTCCAAGGGAGCTTC
ATGGCCACTATTGCCGAGGGGCTGACCCTGGCCCAGGTGACAGGCCAGTCCCAGCAGACACTCTTGGACA
TCCTCAATCAGGGACAGTTGGCCAGCATCTTCCTGGACCAGAAGTGCCAAAATATCCTGCAAGGAAACTT
TAAGCCTGATTTCTACCTGAAATACATTCAGAAGGATCTCCGCTTAGCCATTGCGCTGGGTGATGCGGTC
AACCATCCGACTCCCATGGCAGCTGCAGCAAATGAGGTGTACAAAAGAGCCAAGGCGCTGGACCAGTCTG
ACAACGATATGTCCGCCGTGTACCGAGCCTACATACACTAACAGTAAAGGTGGATACGGATCCGAA
