>Addgene plasmid #38946 | GLYR1 | addgene partial sequence | sequence record 52802 | pBRrevBam_primer
GCGCCGGTGATGCCGGCCACGATGCGTCCGGCGTAGAGGATCGAGATCTCGATCCCGCGAAATTAATACG
ACTCACTATAGGGGAATTGTGAGCGGATAACAATTCCCCTCTAGAAATAATTTTGTTTAACTTTAAGAAG
GAGATATACATATGCACCATCATCATCATCATTCTTCTGGTGTAGATCTGGGTACCGAGAACCTGTACTT
CCAATCCATGGGCAGCATCACACCCACAGACAAAAAGATAGGATTTTTGGGCCTTGGTCTCATGGGAAGT
GGAATCGTCTCCAACTTGCTAAAAATGGGTCACACAGTGACTGTCTGGAACCGCACTGCAGAGAAATGTG
ATTTGTTCATCCAGGAGGGGGCCCGTCTGGGAAGAACCCCCGCTGAAGTCGTCTCAACCTGCGACATCAC
TTTCGCCTGCGTGTCGGATCCCAAGGCGGCCAAGGACCTGGTGCTGGGCCCCAGTGGTGTGCTGCAAGGG
ATCCGCCCTGGGAAGTGCTACGTGGACATGTCAACAGTGGACGCTGACACCGTCACTGAGCTGGCCCAGG
TGATTGTGTCCAGGGGGGGGCGCTTTCTGGAAGCCCCCGTCTCAGGGAATCAGCAGCTGTCTAATGACGG
GATGTTGGTGATCTTAGCGGCTGGAGACAGGGGCTTATATGAGGACTGCAGCAGCTGCTTCCAGGCGATG
GGGAAGACCTCCTTCTTCCTAGGTGAAGTGGGCAATGCAGCCAAGATGATGCTGATCGTGAACATGGTCC
AAGGGAGCTTCATGGCCACTATTGCCGAGGGGCTGACCCTGGCCCAGGTGACAGGCCAGTCCCAGCAGAC
ACTCTTGGACATCCTCAATCAGGGACAGTTGGCCAGCATCTTCCTGGACCAGAAGTGCCAAAATATCCTG
CA
